Addgene plasmid #76826: IGFN1 gRNA (BRDN0001147077)
Purpose: 3rd generation lentiviral gRNA plasmid targeting human IGFN1
Depositing lab: John Doench & David Root. Depositing organization: Broad Institute. Publication: Optimized sgRNA design to maximize activity and minimize off-target effects of CRISPR-Cas9. Doench JG, Fusi N, Sullender M, Hegde M, Vaimberg EW, Donovan KF, Smith I, Tothova Z, Wilen C, Orchard R, Virgin HW, Listgarten J, Root DE. Nat Biotechnol. 2016 Jan 18. doi: 10.1038/nbt.3437. PubMed 26780180.
Backbone
  Vector backbone: lentiGuide-Puro
  Backbone manufacturer: Zhang Lab (Addgene plasmid # 52963)
  Vector type: Mammalian Expression, Lentiviral, CRISPR
  Selectable markers: Puromycin
Growth in bacteria
  Bacterial resistance: Ampicillin, 100 μg/mL
  Growth temperature: 37°C
  Growth strain: DH5alpha
  Copy number: High Copy
Gene/Insert
  Gene/Insert name: IGFN1 (alt names: IGFN1; NM_001164586.1)
  gRNA/shRNA sequence: GGATGAGGCAGATTATAGGA
  Species: H. sapiens (human)
  Entrez Gene: IGFN1 (a.k.a. EEF1A2BP1, DKFZp434B1231)
  Promoter: hU6
  Cloning method: Unknown
  Sequencing primers: 5′ U6-F; 3′ pS2-R
Terms and licenses: Academic/Nonprofit Terms; Industry Terms: Not Available to Industry
Depositor comments: The gRNA was designed to target the following Genbank reference sequence(s): NM_001164586.1. Note that this plasmid does NOT contain Cas9. It should be used in conjunction with lentiCas9-Blast (Addgene #52962) or otherwise with cell lines already expressing Cas9. Browse the full kinome gRNA library at http://www.addgene.org/pooled-library/broadgpp-human-kinome/ or visit http://www.broadinstitute.org/rnai/public/ for detailed protocols and information.
How to cite: IGFN1 gRNA (BRDN0001147077) was a gift from John Doench & David Root (Addgene plasmid # 76826 ; http://n2t.net/addgene:76826 ; RRID:Addgene_76826)
