[The description below was written by a language model from this plasmid's Addgene catalogue record and pLannotate feature annotations shown in this document.]
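Description:
IGFN1 gRNA (BRDN0001147077) is a third-generation lentiviral guide RNA plasmid built on the lentiGuide-Puro backbone and designed to direct Streptococcus pyogenes Cas9 to the human IGFN1 gene (also known as EEF1A2BP1). It is maintained in E. coli through a high-copy ColE1/pUC-type origin with ampicillin resistance (AmpR), and the backbone also carries an f1 origin, an SV40 origin and poly(A) signal, and remnants of lac and T7/T3 cloning-vector sequence.

The viral portion is arranged as a self-inactivating transfer vector. An RSV promoter drives a truncated HIV-1 5' LTR, so genomic RNA production does not depend on Tat. This is followed by the Ψ packaging signal with a partial gag region, the Rev response element for Rev-dependent nuclear export, and a cPPT/CTS element that aids nuclear import of the provirus. The ΔU3 3' LTR inactivates LTR promoter activity after integration.

Between the LTRs lie two expression units. A human U6 RNA polymerase III promoter transcribes the IGFN1-specific spacer fused to the Cas9 gRNA scaffold. An EF-1α promoter with its intron A drives puromycin N-acetyltransferase for selection of transduced mammalian cells, with a WPRE downstream to enhance transcript expression.

The plasmid does not encode Cas9, so it is meant to be used alongside a separate Cas9 vector such as lentiCas9-Blast or in cells that already express Cas9. It belongs to a human kinome gRNA collection associated with work on optimised sgRNA design, and is suited to knocking out IGFN1 in human cells after lentiviral delivery.
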