Features (pLannotate 1.2.2; 29 found; start..end, strand, type, name):
     14..80      +  CDS            small t antigen (fragment): SV40 (simian virus 40) small t antigen
    106..317     +  promoter       EF-1α core promoter: core promoter for human elongation factor EF-1α
    318..1256    +  intron         EF-1α intron A: intron upstream of the start codon of human EF-1α
   1278..1877    +  CDS            PuroR (fragment): puromycin N-acetyltransferase; pac from Streptomyces; confers resistance to puromycin
   1893..2481    +  misc_feature   WPRE: woodchuck hepatitis virus posttranscriptional regulatory element
   2532..2551    +  misc_feature   cPPT/CTS (fragment): central polypurine tract and central termination sequence of HIV-1
   2553..2786    +  LTR            3' LTR (ΔU3): self-inactivating 3' long terminal repeat (LTR) from HIV-1
   2864..2985    +  polyA_signal   SV40 poly(A) signal: SV40 polyadenylation signal
   3025..3160    +  rep_origin     SV40 ori: SV40 origin of replication
   3181..3199    -  promoter       T7 promoter: promoter for bacteriophage T7 RNA polymerase
   3207..3362    +  CDS            lacZα (fragment): LacZα fragment of β-galactosidase; lacZ fragment
   3367..3795    +  rep_origin     f1 ori (sequence partly withheld): f1 bacteriophage origin of replication; arrow indicates direction of (+) strand synthesis
   3848..3952    +  promoter       AmpR promoter: bla
   3953..4813    +  CDS            AmpR: β-lactamase; bla; confers resistance to ampicillin, carbenicillin, and related antibiotics
   4984..5572    +  rep_origin     ori: high-copy-number ColE1/pMB1/pBR322/pUC origin of replication
   5755..5847    +  CDS            lacI (fragment): lac repressor; lacI; The lac repressor binds to the lac operator to inhibit transcription in E. coli. This inhibition can be relieved by adding lactose or isopropyl-β-D-thiogalactopyranoside (IPTG).
   5860..5881    +  protein_bind   CAP binding site: CAP binding activates transcription in the presence of cAMP. E. coli catabolite activator protein
   5896..5926    +  promoter       lac promoter: promoter for the E. coli lac operon
   5934..5950    +  protein_bind   lac operator: The lac repressor binds to the lac operator to inhibit transcription in E. coli. This inhibition can be relieved by adding lactose or isopropyl-β-D-thiogalactopyranoside (IPTG). lac repressor encoded by lacI
   5995..6013    +  promoter       T3 promoter: promoter for bacteriophage T3 RNA polymerase
   6041..6267    +  promoter       RSV promoter: Rous sarcoma virus enhancer/promoter
   6268..6448    +  LTR            5' LTR (truncated): truncated 5' long terminal repeat (LTR) from HIV-1
   6495..6620    +  misc_feature   HIV-1 Ψ: packaging signal of human immunodeficiency virus type 1
   6604..6967    +  CDS            HIV-1 gag (fragment): gag protein from human immunodeficiency virus 1; gag
   7113..7346    +  misc_feature   RRE: The Rev response element (RRE) of HIV-1 allows for Rev-dependent mRNA export from the nucleus to the cytoplasm.
   7723..7749    +  CDS            Rev (fragment): human immunodeficiency virus 1 (HIV-1) Rev protein; rev; enhances nuclear export of unspliced and incompletely spliced viral mRNAs
   7753..7993    +  promoter       U6 promoter: RNA polymerase III promoter for human U6 snRNA
   8023..8098    +  misc_RNA       gRNA scaffold: guide RNA scaffold for the Streptococcus pyogenes CRISPR/Cas9 system
   8154..8271    +  misc_feature   cPPT/CTS: central polypurine tract and central termination sequence of HIV-1
>Addgene plasmid #76826 | IGFN1 gRNA (BRDN0001147077) | addgene full sequence | sequence record 186582 | Addgene Assembled Sequence
CCCGGGTGCAAAGATGGATAAAGTTTTAAACAGAGAGGAATCTTTGCAGCTAATGGACCTTCTAGGTCTT
GAAAGGAGTGGGAATTGGCTCCGGTGCCCGTCAGTGGGCAGAGCGCACATCGCCCACAGTCCCCGAGAAG
TTGGGGGGAGGGGTCGGCAATTGATCCGGTGCCTAGAGAAGGTGGCGCGGGGTAAACTGGGAAAGTGATG
TCGTGTACTGGCTCCGCCTTTTTCCCGAGGGTGGGGGAGAACCGTATATAAGTGCAGTAGTCGCCGTGAA
CGTTCTTTTTCGCAACGGGTTTGCCGCCAGAACACAGGTAAGTGCCGTGTGTGGTTCCCGCGGGCCTGGC
CTCTTTACGGGTTATGGCCCTTGCGTGCCTTGAATTACTTCCACCTGGCTGCAGTACGTGATTCTTGATC
CCGAGCTTCGGGTTGGAAGTGGGTGGGAGAGTTCGAGGCCTTGCGCTTAAGGAGCCCCTTCGCCTCGTGC
TTGAGTTGAGGCCTGGCCTGGGCGCTGGGGCCGCCGCGTGCGAATCTGGTGGCACCTTCGCGCCTGTCTC
GCTGCTTTCGATAAGTCTCTAGCCATTTAAAATTTTTGATGACCTGCTGCGACGCTTTTTTTCTGGCAAG
ATAGTCTTGTAAATGCGGGCCAAGATCTGCACACTGGTATTTCGGTTTTTGGGGCCGCGGGCGGCGACGG
GGCCCGTGCGTCCCAGCGCACATGTTCGGCGAGGCGGGGCCTGCGAGCGCGGCCACCGAGAATCGGACGG
GGGTAGTCTCAAGCTGGCCGGCCTGCTCTGGTGCCTGGCCTCGCGCCGCCGTGTATCGCCCCGCCCTGGG
CGGCAAGGCTGGCCCGGTCGGCACCAGTTGCGTGAGCGGAAAGATGGCCGCTTCCCGGCCCTGCTGCAGG
GAGCTCAAAATGGAGGACGCGGCGCTCGGGAGAGCGGGCGGGTGAGTCACCCACACAAAGGAAAAGGGCC
TTTCCGTCCTCAGCCGTCGCTTCATGTGACTCCACGGAGTACCGGGCGCCGTCCAGGCACCTCGATTAGT
TCTCGAGCTTTTGGAGTACGTCGTCTTTAGGTTGGGGGGAGGGGTTTTATGCGATGGAGTTTCCCCACAC
TGAGTGGGTGGAGACTGAAGTTAGGCCAGCTTGGCACTTGATGTAATTCTCCTTGGAATTTGCCCTTTTT
GAGTTTGGATCTTGGTTCATTCTCAAGCCTCAGACAGTGGTTCAAAGTTTTTTTCTTCCATTTCAGGTGT
CGTGACGTACGGCCACCATGACCGAGTACAAGCCCACGGTGCGCCTCGCCACCCGCGACGACGTCCCCAG
GGCCGTACGCACCCTCGCCGCCGCGTTCGCCGACTACCCCGCCACGCGCCACACCGTCGATCCGGACCGC
CACATCGAGCGGGTCACCGAGCTGCAAGAACTCTTCCTCACGCGCGTCGGGCTCGACATCGGCAAGGTGT
GGGTCGCGGACGACGGCGCCGCCGTGGCGGTCTGGACCACGCCGGAGAGCGTCGAAGCGGGGGCGGTGTT
CGCCGAGATCGGCCCGCGCATGGCCGAGTTGAGCGGTTCCCGGCTGGCCGCGCAGCAACAGATGGAAGGC
CTCCTGGCGCCGCACCGGCCCAAGGAGCCCGCGTGGTTCCTGGCCACCGTCGGAGTCTCGCCCGACCACC
AGGGCAAGGGTCTGGGCAGCGCCGTCGTGCTCCCCGGAGTGGAGGCGGCCGAGCGCGCCGGGGTGCCCGC
CTTCCTGGAGACCTCCGCGCCCCGCAACCTCCCCTTCTACGAGCGGCTCGGCTTCACCGTCACCGCCGAC
GTCGAGGTGCCCGAAGGACCGCGCACCTGGTGCATGACCCGCAAGCCCGGTGCCTGAACGCGTTAAGTCG
ACAATCAACCTCTGGATTACAAAATTTGTGAAAGATTGACTGGTATTCTTAACTATGTTGCTCCTTTTAC
GCTATGTGGATACGCTGCTTTAATGCCTTTGTATCATGCTATTGCTTCCCGTATGGCTTTCATTTTCTCC
TCCTTGTATAAATCCTGGTTGCTGTCTCTTTATGAGGAGTTGTGGCCCGTTGTCAGGCAACGTGGCGTGG
TGTGCACTGTGTTTGCTGACGCAACCCCCACTGGTTGGGGCATTGCCACCACCTGTCAGCTCCTTTCCGG
GACTTTCGCTTTCCCCCTCCCTATTGCCACGGCGGAACTCATCGCCGCCTGCCTTGCCCGCTGCTGGACA
GGGGCTCGGCTGTTGGGCACTGACAATTCCGTGGTGTTGTCGGGGAAATCATCGTCCTTTCCTTGGCTGC
TCGCCTGTGTTGCCACCTGGATTCTGCGCGGGACGTCCTTCTGCTACGTCCCTTCGGCCCTCAATCCAGC
GGACCTTCCTTCCCGCGGCCTGCTGCCGGCTCTGCGGCCTCTTCCGCGTCTTCGCCTTCGCCCTCAGACG
AGTCGGATCTCCCTTTGGGCCGCCTCCCCGCGTCGACTTTAAGACCAATGACTTACAAGGCAGCTGTAGA
TCTTAGCCACTTTTTAAAAGAAAAGGGGGGACTGGAAGGGCTAATTCACTCCCAACGAAGACAAGATCTG
CTTTTTGCTTGTACTGGGTCTCTCTGGTTAGACCAGATCTGAGCCTGGGAGCTCTCTGGCTAACTAGGGA
ACCCACTGCTTAAGCCTCAATAAAGCTTGCCTTGAGTGCTTCAAGTAGTGTGTGCCCGTCTGTTGTGTGA
CTCTGGTAACTAGAGATCCCTCAGACCCTTTTAGTCAGTGTGGAAAATCTCTAGCAGTACGTATAGTAGT
TCATGTCATCTTATTATTCAGTATTTATAACTTGCAAAGAAATGAATATCAGAGAGTGAGAGGAACTTGT
TTATTGCAGCTTATAATGGTTACAAATAAAGCAATAGCATCACAAATTTCACAAATAAAGCATTTTTTTC
ACTGCATTCTAGTTGTGGTTTGTCCAAACTCATCAATGTATCTTATCATGTCTGGCTCTAGCTATCCCGC
CCCTAACTCCGCCCATCCCGCCCCTAACTCCGCCCAGTTCCGCCCATTCTCCGCCCCATGGCTGACTAAT
TTTTTTTATTTATGCAGAGGCCGAGGCCGCCTCGGCCTCTGAGCTATTCCAGAAGTAGTGAGGAGGCTTT
TTTGGAGGCCTAGGGACGTACCCAATTCGCCCTATAGTGAGTCGTATTACGCGCGCTCACTGGCCGTCGT
TTTACAACGTCGTGACTGGGAAAACCCTGGCGTTACCCAACTTAATCGCCTTGCAGCACATCCCCCTTTC
GCCAGCTGGCGTAATAGCGAAGAGGCCCGCACCGATCGCCCTTCCCAACAGTTGCGCAGCCTGAATGGCG
AATGGG
[124 nt withheld, positions 3367-3490]
C
[91 nt withheld, positions 3492-3582]
A
[49 nt withheld, positions 3584-3632]
CCTTTGACGTTGGAGTCCACGTTCTTT
[37 nt withheld, positions 3660-3696]
ACCCTATCTCGGTCTATTCTTTTGATTTATAAGGGATTTTGCCGATTTCGGCCTATTGGTTAAAAAATGA
GCTGATTTAACAAAAATTTAACGCGAATTTTAACAAAATATTAACGCTTACAATTTAGGTGGCACTTTTC
GGGGAAATGTGCGCGGAACCCCTATTTGTTTATTTTTCTAAATACATTCAAATATGTATCCGCTCATGAG
ACAATAACCCTGATAAATGCTTCAATAATATTGAAAAAGGAAGAGTATGAGTATTCAACATTTCCGTGTC
GCCCTTATTCCCTTTTTTGCGGCATTTTGCCTTCCTGTTTTTGCTCACCCAGAAACGCTGGTGAAAGTAA
AAGATGCTGAAGATCAGTTGGGTGCACGAGTGGGTTACATCGAACTGGATCTCAACAGCGGTAAGATCCT
TGAGAGTTTTCGCCCCGAAGAACGTTTTCCAATGATGAGCACTTTTAAAGTTCTGCTATGTGGCGCGGTA
TTATCCCGTATTGACGCCGGGCAAGAGCAACTCGGTCGCCGCATACACTATTCTCAGAATGACTTGGTTG
AGTACTCACCAGTCACAGAAAAGCATCTTACGGATGGCATGACAGTAAGAGAATTATGCAGTGCTGCCAT
AACCATGAGTGATAACACTGCGGCCAACTTACTTCTGACAACGATCGGAGGACCGAAGGAGCTAACCGCT
TTTTTGCACAACATGGGGGATCATGTAACTCGCCTTGATCGTTGGGAACCGGAGCTGAATGAAGCCATAC
CAAACGACGAGCGTGACACCACGATGCCTGTAGCAATGGCAACAACGTTGCGCAAACTATTAACTGGCGA
ACTACTTACTCTAGCTTCCCGGCAACAATTAATAGACTGGATGGAGGCGGATAAAGTTGCAGGACCACTT
CTGCGCTCGGCCCTTCCGGCTGGCTGGTTTATTGCTGATAAATCTGGAGCCGGTGAGCGTGGGTCTCGCG
GTATCATTGCAGCACTGGGGCCAGATGGTAAGCCCTCCCGTATCGTAGTTATCTACACGACGGGGAGTCA
GGCAACTATGGATGAACGAAATAGACAGATCGCTGAGATAGGTGCCTCACTGATTAAGCATTGGTAACTG
TCAGACCAAGTTTACTCATATATACTTTAGATTGATTTAAAACTTCATTTTTAATTTAAAAGGATCTAGG
TGAAGATCCTTTTTGATAATCTCATGACCAAAATCCCTTAACGTGAGTTTTCGTTCCACTGAGCGTCAGA
CCCCGTAGAAAAGATCAAAGGATCTTCTTGAGATCCTTTTTTTCTGCGCGTAATCTGCTGCTTGCAAACA
AAAAAACCACCGCTACCAGCGGTGGTTTGTTTGCCGGATCAAGAGCTACCAACTCTTTTTCCGAAGGTAA
CTGGCTTCAGCAGAGCGCAGATACCAAATACTGTTCTTCTAGTGTAGCCGTAGTTAGGCCACCACTTCAA
GAACTCTGTAGCACCGCCTACATACCTCGCTCTGCTAATCCTGTTACCAGTGGCTGCTGCCAGTGGCGAT
AAGTCGTGTCTTACCGGGTTGGACTCAAGACGATAGTTACCGGATAAGGCGCAGCGGTCGGGCTGAACGG
GGGGTTCGTGCACACAGCCCAGCTTGGAGCGAACGACCTACACCGAACTGAGATACCTACAGCGTGAGCT
ATGAGAAAGCGCCACGCTTCCCGAAGGGAGAAAGGCGGACAGGTATCCGGTAAGCGGCAGGGTCGGAACA
GGAGAGCGCACGAGGGAGCTTCCAGGGGGAAACGCCTGGTATCTTTATAGTCCTGTCGGGTTTCGCCACC
TCTGACTTGAGCGTCGATTTTTGTGATGCTCGTCAGGGGGGCGGAGCCTATGGAAAAACGCCAGCAACGC
GGCCTTTTTACGGTTCCTGGCCTTTTGCTGGCCTTTTGCTCACATGTTCTTTCCTGCGTTATCCCCTGAT
TCTGTGGATAACCGTATTACCGCCTTTGAGTGAGCTGATACCGCTCGCCGCAGCCGAACGACCGAGCGCA
GCGAGTCAGTGAGCGAGGAAGCGGAAGAGCGCCCAATACGCAAACCGCCTCTCCCCGCGCGTTGGCCGAT
TCATTAATGCAGCTGGCACGACAGGTTTCCCGACTGGAAAGCGGGCAGTGAGCGCAACGCAATTAATGTG
AGTTAGCTCACTCATTAGGCACCCCAGGCTTTACACTTTATGCTTCCGGCTCGTATGTTGTGTGGAATTG
TGAGCGGATAACAATTTCACACAGGAAACAGCTATGACCATGATTACGCCAAGCGCGCAATTAACCCTCA
CTAAAGGGAACAAAAGCTGGAGCTGCAAGCTTAATGTAGTCTTATGCAATACTCTTGTAGTCTTGCAACA
TGGTAACGATGAGTTAGCAACATGCCTTACAAGGAGAGAAAAAGCACCGTGCATGCCGATTGGTGGAAGT
AAGGTGGTACGATCGTGCCTTATTAGGAAGGCAACAGACGGGTCTGACATGGATTGGACGAACCACTGAA
TTGCCGCATTGCAGAGATATTGTATTTAAGTGCCTAGCTCGATACATAAACGGGTCTCTCTGGTTAGACC
AGATCTGAGCCTGGGAGCTCTCTGGCTAACTAGGGAACCCACTGCTTAAGCCTCAATAAAGCTTGCCTTG
AGTGCTTCAAGTAGTGTGTGCCCGTCTGTTGTGTGACTCTGGTAACTAGAGATCCCTCAGACCCTTTTAG
TCAGTGTGGAAAATCTCTAGCAGTGGCGCCCGAACAGGGACTTGAAAGCGAAAGGGAAACCAGAGGAGCT
CTCTCGACGCAGGACTCGGCTTGCTGAAGCGCGCACGGCAAGAGGCGAGGGGCGGCGACTGGTGAGTACG
CCAAAAATTTTGACTAGCGGAGGCTAGAAGGAGAGAGATGGGTGCGAGAGCGTCAGTATTAAGCGGGGGA
GAATTAGATCGCGATGGGAAAAAATTCGGTTAAGGCCAGGGGGAAAGAAAAAATATAAATTAAAACATAT
AGTATGGGCAAGCAGGGAGCTAGAACGATTCGCAGTTAATCCTGGCCTGTTAGAAACATCAGAAGGCTGT
AGACAAATACTGGGACAGCTACAACCATCCCTTCAGACAGGATCAGAAGAACTTAGATCATTATATAATA
CAGTAGCAACCCTCTATTGTGTGCATCAAAGGATAGAGATAAAAGACACCAAGGAAGCTTTAGACAAGAT
AGAGGAAGAGCAAAACAAAAGTAAGACCACCGCACAGCAAGCGGCCGCTGATCTTCAGACCTGGAGGAGG
AGATATGAGGGACAATTGGAGAAGTGAATTATATAAATATAAAGTAGTAAAAATTGAACCATTAGGAGTA
GCACCCACCAAGGCAAAGAGAAGAGTGGTGCAGAGAGAAAAAAGAGCAGTGGGAATAGGAGCTTTGTTCC
TTGGGTTCTTGGGAGCAGCAGGAAGCACTATGGGCGCAGCGTCAATGACGCTGACGGTACAGGCCAGACA
ATTATTGTCTGGTATAGTGCAGCAGCAGAACAATTTGCTGAGGGCTATTGAGGCGCAACAGCATCTGTTG
CAACTCACAGTCTGGGGCATCAAGCAGCTCCAGGCAAGAATCCTGGCTGTGGAAAGATACCTAAAGGATC
AACAGCTCCTGGGGATTTGGGGTTGCTCTGGAAAACTCATTTGCACCACTGCTGTGCCTTGGAATGCTAG
TTGGAGTAATAAATCTCTGGAACAGATTTGGAATCACACGACCTGGATGGAGTGGGACAGAGAAATTAAC
AATTACACAAGCTTAATACACTCCTTAATTGAAGAATCGCAAAACCAGCAAGAAAAGAATGAACAAGAAT
TATTGGAATTAGATAAATGGGCAAGTTTGTGGAATTGGTTTAACATAACAAATTGGCTGTGGTATATAAA
ATTATTCATAATGATAGTAGGAGGCTTGGTAGGTTTAAGAATAGTTTTTGCTGTACTTTCTATAGTGAAT
AGAGTTAGGCAGGGATATTCACCATTATCGTTTCAGACCCACCTCCCAACCCCGAGGGGACCCAGAGAGG
GCCTATTTCCCATGATTCCTTCATATTTGCATATACGATACAAGGCTGTTAGAGAGATAATTAGAATTAA
TTTGACTGTAAACACAAAGATATTAGTACAAAATACGTGACGTAGAAAGTAATAATTTCTTGGGTAGTTT
GCAGTTTTAAAATTATGTTTTAAAATGGACTATCATATGCTTACCGTAACTTGAAAGTATTTCGATTTCT
TGGCTTTATATATCTTGTGGAAAGGACGAAACACCGGGATGAGGCAGATTATAGGAGTTTTAGAGCTAGA
AATAGCAAGTTAAAATAAGGCTAGTCCGTTATCAACTTGAAAAAGTGGCACCGAGTCGGTGCTTTTTTAA
GCTTGGCGTAACTAGATCTTGAGACAAATGGCAGTATTCATCCACAATTTTAAAAGAAAAGGGGGGATTG
GGGGGTACAGTGCAGGGGAAAGAATAGTAGACATAATAGCAACAGACATACAAACTAAAGAATTACAAAA
ACAAATTACAAAAATTCAAAATTTTCGGGTTTATTACAGGGACAGCAGAGATCCACTTTGGCGCCGGCTC
GAGGGGG
