>Addgene plasmid #76826 | IGFN1 gRNA (BRDN0001147077) | depositor partial sequence | sequence record 144286 | Target Sequence
GGATGAGGCAGATTATAGGA
