>Addgene plasmid #76826 | IGFN1 gRNA (BRDN0001147077) | addgene partial sequence | sequence record 186581 | hU6-F
GTAGAAAGTAATAATTTCTTGGGTAGTTTGCAGTTTTAAAATTATGTTTTAAAATGGACTATCATATGCT
TACCGTAACTTGAAAGTATTTCGATTTCTTGGCTTTATATATCTTGTGGAAAGGACGAAACACCGGGATG
AGGCAGATTATAGGAGTTTTAGAGCTAGAAATAGCAAGTTAAAATAAGGCTAGTCCGTTATCAACTTGAA
AAAGTGGCACCGAGTCGGTGCTTTTTTAAGCTTGGCGTAACTAGATCTTGAGACAAATGGCAGTATTCAT
CCACAATTTTAAAAGAAAAGGGGGGATTGGGGGGTACAGTGCAGGGGAAAGAATAGTAGACATAATAGCA
ACAGACATACAAACTAAAGAATTACAAAAACAAATTACAAAAATTCAAAATTTTCGGGTTTATTACAGGG
ACAGCAGAGATCCACTTTGGCGCCGGCTCGAGGGGGCCCGGGTGCAAAGATGGATAAAGTTTTAAACAGA
GAGGAATCTTTGCAGCTAATGGACCTTCTAGGTCTTGAAAGGAGTGGGAATTGGCTCCGGTGCCCGTCAG
TGGGCAGAGC
